>Addgene plasmid #185703 | pCMV-T7-NLS(SV40)-anCas(SCA)-6xHis-NLS(SV40) | addgene full sequence | sequence record 363628 | Addgene NGS Result
CATTTCCCCGAAAAGTGCCACCTGACGTCGACGGATCGGGAGATCTCCCGATCCCCTATGGTGCACTCTC
AGTACAATCTGCTCTGATGCCGCATAGTTAAGCCAGTATCTGCTCCCTGCTTGTGTGTTGGAGGTCGCTG
AGTAGTGCGCGAGCAAAATTTAAGCTACAACAAGGCAAGGCTTGACCGACAATTGCATGAAGAATCTGCT
TAGGGTTAGGCGTTTTGCGCTGCTTCGCGATGTACGGGCCAGATATACGCGTTGACATTGATTATTGACT
AGTTATTAATAGTAATCAATTACGGGGTCATTAGTTCATAGCCCATATATGGAGTTCCGCGTTACATAAC
TTACGGTAAATGGCCCGCCTGGCTGACCGCCCAACGACCCCCGCCCATTGACGTCAATAATGACGTATGT
TCCCATAGTAACGCCAATAGGGACTTTCCATTGACGTCAATGGGTGGAGTATTTACGGTAAACTGCCCAC
TTGGCAGTACATCAAGTGTATCATATGCCAAGTACGCCCCCTATTGACGTCAATGACGGTAAATGGCCCG
CCTGGCATTATGCCCAGTACATGACCTTATGGGACTTTCCTACTTGGCAGTACATCTACGTATTAGTCAT
CGCTATTACCATGGTGATGCGGTTTTGGCAGTACATCAATGGGCGTGGATAGCGGTTTGACTCACGGGGA
TTTCCAAGTCTCCACCCCATTGACGTCAATGGGAGTTTGTTTTGGCACCAAAATCAACGGGACTTTCCAA
AATGTCGTAACAACTCCGCCCCATTGACGCAAATGGGCGGTAGGCGTGTACGGTGGGAGGTCTATATAAG
CAGAGCTCTCTGGCTAACTAGAGAACCCACTGCTTACTGGCTTATCGAAATTAATACGACTCACTATAGG
GAGACCCAAGCTGGCTAGCGCCACCATGCCCAAGAAAAAGCGGAAGGTGCCCAAGATGAAGAAGCCCTAC
AGCATCGGCCTGGACATCGGCACCAACAGCGTGGGCTGGGCCGTGATCACCGACGACTACAAGGTGCCCG
CCAAGAAGATGAAGGTGCTGGGCAACACCGACAAGCAGAGCATCAAGAAGAACCTGCTGGGCGCCCTGCT
GTTCGACAGCGGCGAGACCGCCGAGGCCACCAGGCTGAAGAGGACCGCCAGGAGGAGGTACACCAGGAGG
AGGAACAGGATCTGCTACCTGCAGGAGATCTTCAGCGAGGAGATGAACAAGGTGGACGACAGCTTCTTCC
ACAGGCTGGACGAGAGCTTCCTGGTGCCCGAGGACAAGAAGTACGACAGGCACCCCATCTTCGGCAACCT
GGCCGAGGAGGTGGCCTACCACGAGCAGTACCCCACCATCTACCACCTGAGGAAGCACCTGGCCGACAGC
ACCGAGAAGGCCGACCTGAGGCTGGTGTACCTGGCCCTGGCCCACATCATCAAGTTCAGGGGCCACTTCC
TGATCGAGGGCGACCTGAACGCCGAGAACACCGACGTGCAGAAGCTGTTCCAGCAGTTCGTGGAGGTGTA
CAACCAGACCTTCGAGGAGAGCCACCTGAGCGAGGAGACCATCGACGTGGAGGAGATCCTGACCGAGAAG
ATCAGCAAGAGCAGGAGGCTGGAGAACCTGATCAAGCACTTCCCCAACGAGAAGAAGAACGGCCTGTTCG
GCAACCTGATCGCCCTGATCCTGGGCCTGCAGCCCAACTTCAAGACCAACTTCGACCTGAGCGAGGACGC
CAAGCTGCAGTTCAGCAAGGACACCTACGAGGAGGACCTGGAGAACCTGCTGGCCCAGATCGGCGACGAG
TACGCCGACCTGTTCCTGGCCGCCAAGAACCTGTACGACGCCATCCTGCTGAGCGGCATCCTGACCGTGA
CCGACAACAGCACCAAGGCCCCCCTGAGCGCCAGCATGATCAAGAGGTACGAGGAGCACCAGAAGGACCT
GGCCCAGCTGAAGCAGTTCATCAAGGAGCACCTGCCCGACAAGTACAACGAGATCTTCAGCGACAAGAGC
AAGAACGGCTACGCCGGCTACATCGAGGGCAAGACCAGCCAGGAGGACTTCTACAAGTACCTGAAGAAGA
TCCTGAGCAAGATCGACGGCGCCGAGTACTTCCTGGACAAGATCGACAGGGAGGACTTCCTGAGGAAGCA
GAGGACCTTCGACAACGGCAGCATCCCCCACCAGATCCACCTGCAGGAGCTGCACGCCATCCTGAGGAGG
CAGGGCGAGTACTACCCCTTCCTGAAGGAGAACCAGGAGAAGATCGAGAAGATCCTGACCTTCAGGATCC
CCTACTACGTGGGCCCCCTGGCCAGGGGCAACAGCAGGTTCGCCTGGCTGACCAGGAAGAGCGACGAGAA
GATCACCCCCTGGAACTTCGACGAGGTGGTGGACAAGGAGAGCAGCGCCGAGGCCTTCATCGAGAGGATG
ACCAACTACGACACCTACCTGCCCAACGAGAAGGTGCTGCCCAAGCACAGCCTGCTGTACGAGACCTTCA
CCGTGTACAACGAGCTGACCAAGGTGAAGTACGTGACCGAGAGGGGCAAGACCCAGCAGTTCTTCAGCGC
CGAGCAGAAGCAGGAGATCTTCGACCACCTGTTCAAGAAGAACAGGAAGGTGACCAAGAAGAAGCTGAAG
GACTACCTGGAGAAGGAGTTCGAGGAGTTCGACAGCGTGGACATCACCGGCGTGGAGGACGAGTTCAACG
CCAGCCTGGGCACCTACCACGACCTGCTGAAGATCCTGAAGGACAAGGACTTCCTGGACGACGAGGAGAA
CGAGGAGATCCTGGAGGACATCGTGCTGACCCTGACCCTGTTCGAGGACAGGGAGATGATCAGGAAGAGG
CTGGAGAAGTACAGCGACCTGTTCACCAAGGAGCAGCTGAAGAAGCTGGAGAGGAGGCACTACACCGGCT
GGGGCAGGCTGAGCAGGAAGCTGATCAACGGCATCAGGGACAAGCAGAGCGGCAAGACCATCCTGGACTA
CCTGATCGACGACGGCAGCAGCAACAGGAACTTCATGCAGCTGATCAACGACGACAGCCTGAGCTTCAAG
GAGGAGATCGAGAAGGCCCAGGTGATCGGCGAGACCGACAACCTGCACGAGGTGGTGCAGGACCTGGCCG
GCAGCCCCGCCATCAAGAAGGGCATCCTGCAGAGCCTGAAGATCGTGGACGAGCTGGTGAAGGTGATGGG
CAGGCACAACCCCGAGAACATCGTGGTGGAGATGGCCAGGGAGAACCAGACCACCAACAGGGGCAGGAGG
AACAGCAGGCAGAGGCTGAAGAGGCTGGAGGAGGCCCTGAAGAACCTGGGCAGCAACATCCTGAAGGAGC
ACCCCGTGGACAACCAGCAGCTGCAGAACGACAGGCTGTACCTGTACTACCTGCAGAACGGCAAGGACAT
GTACACCGGCGAGGAGCTGGACATCGACAACCTGAGCCAGTACGACATCGACCACATCATCCCCCAGAGC
TTCATCAAGGACAACAGCATCGACAACAGGGTGCTGACCAGCAGCGAGGAGAACAGGGGCAAGAGCGACA
ACGTGCCCAGCATCGAGGTGGTGAGGAAGATGAAGAGCTTCTGGCAGAAGCTGCTGAACGCCGGCCTGAT
CAGCCAGAGGAAGTTCGACAACCTGACCAAGGCCGAGAGGGGCGGCCTGACCGAGGACGACAAGGCCGGC
TTCATCAAGAGGCAGCTGGTGGAGACCAGGCAGATCACCAAGCACGTGGCCCAGATCCTGGACAGCAGGT
TCAACACCGAGAGGGACGAGAACGACAAGAGGATCAGGAACGTGAAGATCATCACCCTGAAGAGCAACCT
GGTGAGCCAGTTCAGGAAGGACTTCGGCCTGTACAAGGTGAGGGAGATCAACGACTACCACCACGCCCAC
GACGCCTACCTGAACGCCGTGGTGGGCACCGCCCTGCTGAAGAAGTACCCCAAGCTGGAGCCCGAGTTCG
TGTACGGCGACTACAAGAAGTACAACCTGAGGAAGCTGATCGCCAAGAGCGACAGGGAGAGGGGCAAGGC
CACCGCCAAGATGTTCTTCTACAGCAACATCATGAACTTCTTCAAGACCGAGGTGAAGCTGGCCGACGGC
ACCGTGATCGAGAGGCCCGTGATCGAGACCAACAAGGAGACCGGCGAGATCGTGTGGGACAAGGAGAAGG
ACTTCGCCACCGTGAGGAAGGTGCTGAGCTACCCCCAGGTGAACATCGTGAAGAAGGTGGAGGTGCAGAC
CGGCGGCTTCAGCAAGGAGAGCATCCTGCCCAAGGGCAACAGCGACAAGCTGATCCCCAGGAAGAACAAC
TGGGACCCCAAGAAGTACGGCGGCTTCGACAGCCCCACCGTGGCCTACAGCGTGCTGGTGGTGGCCGACG
TGGAGAAGGGCAAGGCCAAGAAGCTGAAGACCGTGAAGGAGCTGGTGGGCATCACCATCATGGAGAGGAG
CGCCTTCGAGAAGAACCCCATCGCCTTCCTGGAGAAGAAGGGCTACCAGAACATCCAGGAGGACCTGATC
ATCAAGCTGCCCAAGTACAGCCTGTTCGAGCTGGAGAACGGCAGGAGGAGGCTGCTGGCCAGCGCCAAGG
AGCTGCAGAAGGGCAACGAGATGGTGCTGCCCGCCCACCTGGTGACCCTGCTGTACCACGCCAAGAGGAT
CGACAAGAGCAACGGCAACAGCGAGAACCTGGAGCAGAAGCAGGAGTACGTGGAGAAGCACAAGAACGAG
TTCGACGAGCTGCTGGACTACATCATCGACTTCAGCGAGAAGTACATCCTGGCCGACAAGAACCTGGAGA
AGATCAAGGAGCTGTACGACCAGAACGACGACGCCGACATCAACGAGCTGGCCAGCAGCTTCATCAACCT
GCTGACCTTCACCGCCCTGGGCGCCCCCGCCGCCTTCAAGTTCTTCGGCGAGACCATCGACAGGAAGAGG
TACACCAGCACCAAGGAGGTGCTGAACGCCACCCTGATCCACCAGAGCATCACCGGCCTGTACGAGACCA
GGATCGACCTGAGCAAGCTGGGCGAGGACCACCATCATCATCACCACGCCTCTGGAACAGGCGGACCTAA
AAAGAAGAGGAAGGTTTAAGGTACCGAGCTCGGATCCACTAGTCCAGTGTGGTGGAATTCTGCAGATATC
CAGCACAGTGGCGGCCGCTCGAGTCTAGAGGGCCCGTTTAAACCCGCTGATCAGCCTCGACTGTGCCTTC
TAGTTGCCAGCCATCTGTTGTTTGCCCCTCCCCCGTGCCTTCCTTGACCCTGGAAGGTGCCACTCCCACT
GTCCTTTCCTAATAAAATGAGGAAATTGCATCGCATTGTCTGAGTAGGTGTCATTCTATTCTGGGGGGTG
GGGTGGGGCAGGACAGCAAGGGGGAGGATTGGGAAGACAATAGCAGGCATGCTGGGGATGCGGTGGGCTC
TATGGCTTCTGAGGCGGAAAGAACCAGCTGGGGCTCTAGGGGGTATCCCC
[124 nt withheld, positions 5511-5634]
C
[91 nt withheld, positions 5636-5726]
A
[49 nt withheld, positions 5728-5776]
CCTTTGACGTTGGAGTCCACGTTCTTT
[37 nt withheld, positions 5804-5840]
ACCCTATCTCGGTCTATTCTTTTGATTTATAAGGGATTTTGCCGATTTCGGCCTATTGGTTAAAAAATGA
GCTGATTTAACAAAAATTTAACGCGAATTAATTCTGTGGAATGTGTGTCAGTTAGGGTGTGGAAAGTCCC
CAGGCTCCCCAGCAGGCAGAAGTATGCAAAGCATGCATCTCAATTAGTCAGCAACCAGGTGTGGAAAGTC
CCCAGGCTCCCCAGCAGGCAGAAGTATGCAAAGCATGCATCTCAATTAGTCAGCAACCATAGTCCCGCCC
CTAACTCCGCCCATCCCGCCCCTAACTCCGCCCAGTTCCGCCCATTCTCCGCCCCATGGCTGACTAATTT
TTTTTATTTATGCAGAGGCCGAGGCCGCCTCTGCCTCTGAGCTATTCCAGAAGTAGTGAGGAGGCTTTTT
TGGAGGCCTAGGCTTTTGCAAAAAGCTCCCGGGAGCTTGTATATCCATTTTCGGATCTGATCAAGAGACA
GGATGAGGATCGTTTCGCATGATTGAACAAGATGGATTGCACGCAGGTTCTCCGGCCGCTTGGGTGGAGA
GGCTATTCGGCTATGACTGGGCACAACAGACAATCGGCTGCTCTGATGCCGCCGTGTTCCGGCTGTCAGC
GCAGGGGCGCCCGGTTCTTTTTGTCAAGACCGACCTGTCCGGTGCCCTGAATGAACTGCAGGACGAGGCA
GCGCGGCTATCGTGGCTGGCCACGACGGGCGTTCCTTGCGCAGCTGTGCTCGACGTTGTCACTGAAGCGG
GAAGGGACTGGCTGCTATTGGGCGAAGTGCCGGGGCAGGATCTCCTGTCATCTCACCTTGCTCCTGCCGA
GAAAGTATCCATCATGGCTGATGCAATGCGGCGGCTGCATACGCTTGATCCGGCTACCTGCCCATTCGAC
CACCAAGCGAAACATCGCATCGAGCGAGCACGTACTCGGATGGAAGCCGGTCTTGTCGATCAGGATGATC
TGGACGAAGAGCATCAGGGGCTCGCGCCAGCCGAACTGTTCGCCAGGCTCAAGGCGCGCATGCCCGACGG
CGAGGATCTCGTCGTGACCCATGGCGATGCCTGCTTGCCGAATATCATGGTGGAAAATGGCCGCTTTTCT
GGATTCATCGACTGTGGCCGGCTGGGTGTGGCGGACCGCTATCAGGACATAGCGTTGGCTACCCGTGATA
TTGCTGAAGAGCTTGGCGGCGAATGGGCTGACCGCTTCCTCGTGCTTTACGGTATCGCCGCTCCCGATTC
GCAGCGCATCGCCTTCTATCGCCTTCTTGACGAGTTCTTCTGAGCGGGACTCTGGGGTTCGAAATGACCG
ACCAAGCGACGCCCAACCTGCCATCACGAGATTTCGATTCCACCGCCGCCTTCTATGAAAGGTTGGGCTT
CGGAATCGTTTTCCGGGACGCCGGCTGGATGATCCTCCAGCGCGGGGATCTCATGCTGGAGTTCTTCGCC
CACCCCAACTTGTTTATTGCAGCTTATAATGGTTACAAATAAAGCAATAGCATCACAAATTTCACAAATA
AAGCATTTTTTTCACTGCATTCTAGTTGTGGTTTGTCCAAACTCATCAATGTATCTTATCATGTCTGTAT
ACCGTCGACCTCTAGCTAGAGCTTGGCGTAATCATGGTCATAGCTGTTTCCTGTGTGAAATTGTTATCCG
CTCACAATTCCACACAACATACGAGCCGGAAGCATAAAGTGTAAAGCCTGGGGTGCCTAATGAGTGAGCT
AACTCACATTAATTGCGTTGCGCTCACTGCCCGCTTTCCAGTCGGGAAACCTGTCGTGCCAGCTGCATTA
ATGAATCGGCCAACGCGCGGGGAGAGGCGGTTTGCGTATTGGGCGCTCTTCCGCTTCCTCGCTCACTGAC
TCGCTGCGCTCGGTCGTTCGGCTGCGGCGAGCGGTATCAGCTCACTCAAAGGCGGTAATACGGTTATCCA
CAGAATCAGGGGATAACGCAGGAAAGAACATGTGAGCAAAAGGCCAGCAAAAGGCCAGGAACCGTAAAAA
GGCCGCGTTGCTGGCGTTTTTCCATAGGCTCCGCCCCCCTGACGAGCATCACAAAAATCGACGCTCAAGT
CAGAGGTGGCGAAACCCGACAGGACTATAAAGATACCAGGCGTTTCCCCCTGGAAGCTCCCTCGTGCGCT
CTCCTGTTCCGACCCTGCCGCTTACCGGATACCTGTCCGCCTTTCTCCCTTCGGGAAGCGTGGCGCTTTC
TCATAGCTCACGCTGTAGGTATCTCAGTTCGGTGTAGGTCGTTCGCTCCAAGCTGGGCTGTGTGCACGAA
CCCCCCGTTCAGCCCGACCGCTGCGCCTTATCCGGTAACTATCGTCTTGAGTCCAACCCGGTAAGACACG
ACTTATCGCCACTGGCAGCAGCCACTGGTAACAGGATTAGCAGAGCGAGGTATGTAGGCGGTGCTACAGA
GTTCTTGAAGTGGTGGCCTAACTACGGCTACACTAGAAGAACAGTATTTGGTATCTGCGCTCTGCTGAAG
CCAGTTACCTTCGGAAAAAGAGTTGGTAGCTCTTGATCCGGCAAACAAACCACCGCTGGTAGCGGTGGTT
TTTTTGTTTGCAAGCAGCAGATTACGCGCAGAAAAAAAGGATCTCAAGAAGATCCTTTGATCTTTTCTAC
GGGGTCTGACGCTCAGTGGAACGAAAACTCACGTTAAGGGATTTTGGTCATGAGATTATCAAAAAGGATC
TTCACCTAGATCCTTTTAAATTAAAAATGAAGTTTTAAATCAATCTAAAGTATATATGAGTAAACTTGGT
CTGACAGTTACCAATGCTTAATCAGTGAGGCACCTATCTCAGCGATCTGTCTATTTCGTTCATCCATAGT
TGCCTGACTCCCCGTCGTGTAGATAACTACGATACGGGAGGGCTTACCATCTGGCCCCAGTGCTGCAATG
ATACCGCGAGACCCACGCTCACCGGCTCCAGATTTATCAGCAATAAACCAGCCAGCCGGAAGGGCCGAGC
GCAGAAGTGGTCCTGCAACTTTATCCGCCTCCATCCAGTCTATTAATTGTTGCCGGGAAGCTAGAGTAAG
TAGTTCGCCAGTTAATAGTTTGCGCAACGTTGTTGCCATTGCTACAGGCATCGTGGTGTCACGCTCGTCG
TTTGGTATGGCTTCATTCAGCTCCGGTTCCCAACGATCAAGGCGAGTTACATGATCCCCCATGTTGTGCA
AAAAAGCGGTTAGCTCCTTCGGTCCTCCGATCGTTGTCAGAAGTAAGTTGGCCGCAGTGTTATCACTCAT
GGTTATGGCAGCACTGCATAATTCTCTTACTGTCATGCCATCCGTAAGATGCTTTTCTGTGACTGGTGAG
TACTCAACCAAGTCATTCTGAGAATAGTGTATGCGGCGACCGAGTTGCTCTTGCCCGGCGTCAATACGGG
ATAATACCGCGCCACATAGCAGAACTTTAAAAGTGCTCATCATTGGAAAACGTTCTTCGGGGCGAAAACT
CTCAAGGATCTTACCGCTGTTGAGATCCAGTTCGATGTAACCCACTCGTGCACCCAACTGATCTTCAGCA
TCTTTTACTTTCACCAGCGTTTCTGGGTGAGCAAAAACAGGAAGGCAAAATGCCGCAAAAAAGGGAATAA
GGGCGACACGGAAATGTTGAATACTCATACTCTTCCTTTTTCAATATTATTGAAGCATTTATCAGGGTTA
TTGTCTCATGAGCGGATACATATTTGAATGTATTTAGAAAAATAAACAAATAGGGGTTCCGCGCA
Features (pLannotate 1.2.2; 20 found; start..end, strand, type, name):
     57..109     -  misc_feature   bom (fragment): basis of mobility region from pBR322
    264..643     +  enhancer       CMV enhancer: human cytomegalovirus immediate early enhancer
    644..847     +  promoter       CMV promoter: human cytomegalovirus (CMV) immediate early promoter
    843..876     +  LTR            5' LTR (truncated) (fragment): truncated 5' long terminal repeat (LTR) from HIV-1
    892..910     +  promoter       T7 promoter: promoter for bacteriophage T7 RNA polymerase
    966..5069    +  CDS            cas9: CAS9_STRP1 - Also known as csn1 From Streptococcus pyogenes serotype M1.
   5241..5465    +  polyA_signal   bGH poly(A) signal: bovine growth hormone polyadenylation signal
   5469..5490    +  promoter       SV40 promoter (fragment): SV40 enhancer and early promoter
   5511..5939    +  rep_origin     f1 ori (sequence partly withheld): f1 bacteriophage origin of replication; arrow indicates direction of (+) strand synthesis
   5953..6282    +  promoter       SV40 promoter: SV40 enhancer and early promoter
   6349..7140    +  CDS            neo: KKA2_KLEPN - Also known as kan, nptII. Experimental evidence at protein level: Swiss-Prot protein existence level 1. Resistance to kanamycin, neomycin, paromomycin, ribostamycin, butirosin and gentamicin B. From Klebsiella pneumoniae.
   7164..7322    +  CDS            ble (fragment): BLE_KLEPN - Experimental evidence at protein level: Swiss-Prot protein existence level 1. Binding protein with a strong affinity to the bleomycin family of antibiotics. Binds to CL990; an antimitotic-antibiotic compound. From Klebsiella pneumoniae.
   7317..7438    +  polyA_signal   SV40 poly(A) signal: SV40 polyadenylation signal
   7511..7527    -  protein_bind   lac operator: The lac repressor binds to the lac operator to inhibit transcription in E. coli. This inhibition can be relieved by adding lactose or isopropyl-β-D-thiogalactopyranoside (IPTG). lac repressor encoded by lacI
   7535..7565    -  promoter       lac promoter: promoter for the E. coli lac operon
   7580..7601    -  protein_bind   CAP binding site: CAP binding activates transcription in the presence of cAMP. E. coli catabolite activator protein
   7614..7706    -  CDS            lacI (fragment): lac repressor; lacI; The lac repressor binds to the lac operator to inhibit transcription in E. coli. This inhibition can be relieved by adding lactose or isopropyl-β-D-thiogalactopyranoside (IPTG).
   7889..8477    -  rep_origin     ori: high-copy-number ColE1/pMB1/pBR322/pUC origin of replication
   8648..9508    -  CDS            AmpR: β-lactamase; bla; confers resistance to ampicillin, carbenicillin, and related antibiotics
   9509..9613    -  promoter       AmpR promoter: bla
