[The description below was written by a language model from this plasmid's Addgene catalogue record and pLannotate feature annotations shown in this document.]
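Description:
pCMV-T7-NLS(SV40)-anCas(SCA)-6xHis-NLS(SV40) is a 9.6 kb mammalian expression plasmid built on the pcDNA3.1(+) backbone. It encodes anCas(SCA), a synthetic, human-codon-optimised Cas endonuclease representing the reconstructed common ancestor of the streptococcal Cas9 proteins. In E. coli the plasmid is maintained at high copy through a ColE1/pUC-type origin and selected with ampicillin via the β-lactamase gene. An f1 origin is also present, as is standard for this backbone. A separate cassette, with the SV40 early promoter driving the neomycin phosphotransferase gene and ending in the SV40 poly(A) signal, would allow G418 selection of stably transfected mammalian cells.

The payload sits downstream of the human CMV immediate-early enhancer and promoter, followed by a T7 promoter, and is terminated by the bovine growth hormone polyadenylation signal. The CMV elements give strong constitutive expression in transfected mammalian cells, while the T7 promoter permits in vitro transcription of the same open reading frame with T7 RNA polymerase. According to the catalogue entry, the coding sequence carries an SV40 nuclear localisation signal at the N terminus and a 6xHis tag followed by a second SV40 NLS at the C terminus. The two NLSs direct the nuclease to the nucleus, and the His tag allows detection or affinity purification. These small tags are not individually annotated in the feature table. The automated annotation labels the roughly 4.1 kb ORF as Streptococcus pyogenes Cas9, reflecting its homology rather than its identity. Short hits to an HIV-1 LTR, ble, lacI and an extra SV40 promoter fragment appear to be backbone remnants or annotation artefacts.

No guide RNA cassette is annotated, so a guide would have to be supplied separately. The plasmid comes from work on resurrected ancestral CRISPR-associated nucleases and suits testing the activity of this ancestral enzyme in human cells.
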