Addgene plasmid #185703: pCMV-T7-NLS(SV40)-anCas(SCA)-6xHis-NLS(SV40)
Purpose: CMV and T7 promoter expression plasmid for human codon usage anCas(SCA) with an N-terminal NLS and C-terminal NLS
Depositing lab: Raul Perez-Jimenez. Depositing organization: CIC NanoGUNE. Publication: Evolution of CRISPR-associated endonucleases as inferred from resurrected proteins. Alonso-Lerma B, Jabalera Y, Samperio S, Morin M, Fernandez A, Hille LT, Silverstein RA, Quesada-Ganuza A, Reifs A, Fernandez-Penalver S, Benitez Y, Soletto L, Gavira JA, Diaz A, Vranken W, Sanchez-Mejias A, Guell M, Mojica FJM, Kleinstiver BP, Moreno-Pelayo MA, Montoliu L, Perez-Jimenez R. Nat Microbiol. 2023 Jan;8(1):77-90. doi: 10.1038/s41564-022-01265-y. Epub 2023 Jan 2. PubMed 36593295.
Backbone
  Vector backbone: pcDNA3.1(+)
  Backbone manufacturer: GenScript
  Vector type: Mammalian Expression
Growth in bacteria
  Bacterial resistance: Ampicillin, 100 μg/mL
  Growth temperature: 37°C
  Growth strain: DH5alpha
  Copy number: High Copy
Gene/Insert
  Gene/Insert name: anCas(SCA) (alt name: ancient Cas (Streptococci Common Ancestor))
  Species: Synthetic
  Mutation: optimized for human codon usage
  Promoter: CMV and T7
  Tag / fusion protein: NLS (N terminal on insert); 6xHis-NLS (C terminal on insert)
  Cloning method: Restriction Enzyme; 5′ cloning site unknown (unknown if destroyed)
Terms and licenses: Academic/Nonprofit Terms; Industry Terms: Not Available to Industry
Depositor comments: Please visit https://www.biorxiv.org/content/10.1101/2022.03.30.485982v2 for bioRxiv preprint.
How to cite: pCMV-T7-NLS(SV40)-anCas(SCA)-6xHis-NLS(SV40) was a gift from Raul Perez-Jimenez (Addgene plasmid # 185703 ; http://n2t.net/addgene:185703 ; RRID:Addgene_185703)
